Addgene plasmid #200527: pMC-ME_2a-mCherry-pA ORF-3 without ATG
Purpose: mini circle middle entry plasmid for 2a-mCherry-pA ORF 3 (without ATG) with flanking BsaI cut sites
Depositing lab: Junsu Kang. Depositing organization: University of Wisconsin, Madison. Publication: Advancing knock-in approaches for robust genome editing in zebrafish. Rodriguez-Parks A, Beezley EG, Manna S, Silaban I, Almutawa SI, Cao S, Ahmed H, Guyer M, Baker S, Richards MP, Kang J. Biol Open. 2026 Feb 2:bio.062472. doi: 10.1242/bio.062472. PubMed 41630603.
Backbone
  Vector backbone: pU6a:sgRNA#3
  Backbone manufacturer: Addgene #64247
  Total vector size (bp): 3481
  Vector type: Mini-Golden
Growth in bacteria
  Bacterial resistance: Spectinomycin, 50 μg/mL
  Growth temperature: 37°C
  Growth strain: DH5alpha
  Copy number: Unknown
Gene/Insert
  Gene/Insert name: mCherry
Terms and licenses: Academic/Nonprofit Terms; Industry Terms: Not Available to Industry
How to cite: pMC-ME_2a-mCherry-pA ORF-3 without ATG was a gift from Junsu Kang (Addgene plasmid # 200527 ; http://n2t.net/addgene:200527 ; RRID:Addgene_200527)
