[The description below was written by a language model from this plasmid's Addgene catalogue record and pLannotate feature annotations shown in this document.]
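Description:
pMC-ME_2a-mCherry-pA ORF-3 without ATG is a 3,481 bp bacterial cloning plasmid that acts as a "middle entry" module in a Mini-Golden (Golden Gate-style) assembly system for building minicircle knock-in donors for zebrafish genome editing. It is built on the pU6a:sgRNA#3 backbone. It is propagated in E. coli through a high-copy ColE1/pUC-type origin and selected with spectinomycin through the aadA (SmR) aminoglycoside adenylyltransferase gene. The feature table also picks up backbone remnants with no evident role here: fragments of a class 1 integron Pc promoter, a gentamicin resistance gene, lacI and lacZα, plus rrnB T1 and T2 terminators.

The payload is a promoterless reporter cassette. It consists of a 2A self-cleaving peptide sequence (named in the catalogue entry but not annotated in the feature table), followed by a mammalian codon-optimised mCherry coding sequence and an SV40 polyadenylation signal. mCherry is annotated as a fragment, consistent with the stated removal of its ATG start codon, so red fluorescence should depend on in-frame translation from an upstream open reading frame. "ORF-3" marks this as the third reading-frame version, which suggests sibling plasmids for the other frames so that users can match the frame of a targeted locus. The 2A element would let mCherry separate from the endogenous protein during translation. According to the record, BsaI sites flank the cassette, allowing type IIS excision and directional ligation with other modules; the exact overhangs and partner modules are not given. A short T7 promoter fragment lies between mCherry and the poly(A) signal, and the poly(A) signal is annotated on the strand opposite to mCherry.
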