Features (pLannotate 1.2.2; 11 found; start..end, strand, type, name):
    107..813     +  CDS            mCherry (fragment): monomeric derivative of DsRed fluorescent protein (Shaner et al., 2004) mammalian codon-optimized
    822..839     -  promoter       T7 promoter (fragment): promoter for bacteriophage T7 RNA polymerase
    844..978     -  polyA_signal   SV40 poly(A) signal: SV40 polyadenylation signal
   1153..1176    +  promoter       Pc promoter (fragment): intI1 (promoter lies within the coding sequence); class 1 integron promoter
   1352..1408    +  CDS            GmR (fragment): gentamycin acetyltransferase; aacC1; confers resistance to gentamycin
   1415..2206    +  CDS            SmR: aminoglycoside adenylyltransferase (Murphy, 1985); aadA; confers resistance to spectinomycin and streptomycin
   2299..2887    +  rep_origin     ori: high-copy-number ColE1/pMB1/pBR322/pUC origin of replication
   3070..3162    +  CDS            lacI (fragment): lac repressor; lacI; The lac repressor binds to the lac operator to inhibit transcription in E. coli. This inhibition can be relieved by adding lactose or isopropyl-β-D-thiogalactopyranoside (IPTG).
   3217..3244    -  terminator     rrnB T2 terminator: transcription terminator T2 from the E. coli rrnB gene
   3376..3419    +  terminator     rrnB T1 terminator: Escherichia coli rrnB; transcription terminator T1 from the E. coli rrnB gene
   3466..21      -  CDS            lacZα (fragment) (across the origin): LacZα fragment of β-galactosidase; lacZ fragment
>Addgene plasmid #200527 | pMC-ME_2a-mCherry-pA ORF-3 without ATG | addgene full sequence | sequence record 394326 | Addgene NGS Result
CGTTGTAAAACGACGGCCAGTCTTAAGCTCGGGCCCGGTCTCTAGTCCCGCTACAAACTTCTCTCTGCTG
AAGCAGGCTGGAGACGTGGAGGAGAACCCTGGACCTGTGAGCAAGGGCGAGGAGGATAACATGGCCATCA
TCAAGGAGTTCATGCGCTTCAAGGTGCACATGGAGGGCTCCGTGAACGGCCACGAGTTCGAGATCGAGGG
CGAGGGCGAGGGCCGCCCCTACGAGGGCACCCAGACCGCCAAGCTGAAGGTGACCAAGGGTGGCCCCCTG
CCCTTCGCCTGGGACATCCTGTCCCCTCAGTTCATGTACGGCTCCAAGGCCTACGTGAAGCACCCAGCCG
ACATCCCCGACTACTTGAAGCTGTCCTTCCCCGAGGGCTTCAAGTGGGAGCGCGTGATGAACTTCGAGGA
CGGCGGCGTGGTGACCGTGACCCAGGACTCCTCCCTGCAGGACGGCGAGTTCATCTACAAGGTGAAGCTG
CGCGGCACCAACTTCCCCTCCGACGGCCCCGTAATGCAGAAGAAGACCATGGGCTGGGAGGCCTCCTCCG
AGCGGATGTACCCCGAGGACGGCGCCCTGAAGGGCGAGATCAAGCAGAGGCTGAAGCTGAAGGACGGCGG
CCACTACGACGCTGAGGTCAAGACCACCTACAAGGCCAAGAAGCCCGTGCAGCTGCCCGGCGCCTACAAC
GTCAACATCAAGTTGGACATCACCTCCCACAACGAGGACTACACCATCGTGGAACAGTACGAACGCGCCG
AGGGCCGCCACTCCACCGGCGGCATGGACGAGCTGTACAAGTAAGCTAGAACTATAGTGAGTCGTATTAC
GTAGATCCAGACATGATAAGATACATTGATGAGTTTGGACAAACCACAACTAGAATGCAGTGAAAAAAAT
GCTTTATTTGTGAAATTTGTGATGCTATTGCTTTATTTGTAACCATTATAAGCTGCAATAAACAAGTTAA
CAACAACAATTGCATTCATTTTATGTTTCAGGTTCAGGGGGAGGTGTGGGAGGTTTTTTAATTCCTCAAG
AGACCTCTAGACCAGCCAGGACAGAAATGCCTCGACTTCGCTGCTACCCAAGGTTGCCGGGTGACGCACA
CCGTGGAAACGGATGAAGGCACGAACCCAGTGGACATAAGCCTGTTCGGTTCGTAAGCTGTAATGCAAGT
AGCGTATGCGCTCACGCAACTGGTCCAGAACCTTGACCGAACGCAGCGGTGGTAACGGCGCAGTGGCGGT
TTTCATGGCTTGTTATGACTGTTTTTTTGGGGTACAGTCTATGCCTCGGGCATCCAAGCAGCAAGCGCGT
TACGCCGTGGGTCGATGTTTGATGTTATGGAGCAGCAACGATGTTACGCAGCAGGGCAGTCGCCCTAAAA
CAAAGTTAAACATTATGAGGGAAGCGGTGATCGCCGAAGTATCGACTCAACTATCAGAGGTAGTTGGCGT
CATCGAGCGCCATCTCGAACCGACGTTGCTGGCCGTACATTTGTACGGCTCCGCAGTGGATGGCGGCCTG
AAGCCACACAGTGATATTGATTTGCTGGTTACGGTGACCGTAAGGCTTGATGAAACAACGCGGCGAGCTT
TGATCAACGACCTTTTGGAAACTTCGGCTTCCCCTGGAGAGAGCGAGATTCTCCGCGCTGTAGAAGTCAC
CATTGTTGTGCACGACGACATCATTCCGTGGCGTTATCCAGCTAAGCGCGAACTGCAATTTGGAGAATGG
CAGCGCAATGACATTCTTGCAGGTATCTTCGAGCCAGCCACGATCGACATTGATCTGGCTATCTTGCTGA
CAAAAGCAAGAGAACATAGCGTTGCCTTGGTAGGTCCAGCGGCGGAGGAACTCTTTGATCCGGTTCCTGA
ACAGGATCTATTTGAGGCGCTAAATGAAACCTTAACGCTATGGAACTCGCCGCCCGACTGGGCTGGCGAT
GAGCGAAATGTAGTGCTTACGTTGTCCCGCATTTGGTACAGCGCAGTAACCGGCAAAATCGCGCCGAAGG
ATGTCGCTGCCGACTGGGCAATGGAGCGCCTGCCGGCCCAGTATCAGCCCGTCATACTTGAAGCTAGACA
GGCTTATCTTGGACAAGAAGAAGATCGCTTGGCCTCGCGCGCAGATCAGTTGGAAGAATTTGTCCACTAC
GTGAAAGGCGAGATCACCAAGGTAGTCGGCAAATAACCCTCGAGCCACCCATGACCAAAATCCCTTAACG
TGAGTTACGCGTCGTTCCACTGAGCGTCAGACCCCGTAGAAAAGATCAAAGGATCTTCTTGAGATCCTTT
TTTTCTGCGCGTAATCTGCTGCTTGCAAACAAAAAAACCACCGCTACCAGCGGTGGTTTGTTTGCCGGAT
CAAGAGCTACCAACTCTTTTTCCGAAGGTAACTGGCTTCAGCAGAGCGCAGATACCAAATACTGTTCTTC
TAGTGTAGCCGTAGTTAGGCCACCACTTCAAGAACTCTGTAGCACCGCCTACATACCTCGCTCTGCTAAT
CCTGTTACCAGTGGCTGCTGCCAGTGGCGATAAGTCGTGTCTTACCGGGTTGGACTCAAGACGATAGTTA
CCGGATAAGGCGCAGCGGTCGGGCTGAACGGGGGGTTCGTGCACACAGCCCAGCTTGGAGCGAACGACCT
ACACCGAACTGAGATACCTACAGCGTGAGCTATGAGAAAGCGCCACGCTTCCCGAAGGGAGAAAGGCGGA
CAGGTATCCGGTAAGCGGCAGGGTCGGAACAGGAGAGCGCACGAGGGAGCTTCCAGGGGGAAACGCCTGG
TATCTTTATAGTCCTGTCGGGTTTCGCCACCTCTGACTTGAGCGTCGATTTTTGTGATGCTCGTCAGGGG
GGCGGAGCCTATGGAAAAACGCCAGCAACGCGGCCTTTTTACGGTTCCTGGCCTTTTGCTGGCCTTTTGC
TCACATGTTCTTTCCTGCGTTATCCCCTGATTCTGTGGATAACCGTATTACCGCCTTTGAGTGAGCTGAT
ACCGCTCGCCGCAGCCGAACGACCGAGCGCAGCGAGTCAGTGAGCGAGGAAGCGGAAGAGCGCCCAATAC
GCAAACCGCCTCTCCCCGCGCGTTGGCCGATTCATTAATGCAGCTGGCACGACAGGTTTCCCGACTGGAA
AGCGGGCAGTGAGCGCAACGCAATTAATACGCGTACCGCTAGCCAGGAAGAGTTTGTAGAAACGCAAAAA
GGCCATCCGTCAGGATGGCCTTCTGCTTAGTTTGATGCCTGGCAGTTTATGGCGGGCGTCCTGCCCGCCA
CCCTCCGGGCCGTTGCTTCACAACGTTCAAATCCGCTCCCGGCGGATTTGTCCTACTCAGGAGAGCGTTC
ACCGACAAACAACAGATAAAACGAAAGGCCCAGTCTTCCGACTGAGCCTTTCGTTTTATTTGATGCCTGG
CAGTTCCCTACTCTCGCGTTAACGCTAGCATGGATGTTTTCCCAGTCACGA
